Addgene plasmid #108437: pKM489-Snap
Purpose: ORBIT integrating plasmid for C-terminal tagging with SNAP tag.
Depositing lab: Kenan Murphy. Depositing organization: University of Massachusetts, Worcester. Publication: ORBIT: a New Paradigm for Genetic Engineering of Mycobacterial Chromosomes. Murphy KC, Nelson SJ, Nambi S, Papavinasasundaram K, Baer CE, Sassetti CM. MBio. 2018 Dec 11;9(6). pii: mBio.01467-18. doi: 10.1128/mBio.01467-18. PubMed 30538179.
Backbone
  Vector backbone: pKM464
  Backbone manufacturer: Kenan Murphy
  Backbone size w/o insert (bp): 3082
  Total vector size (bp): 3636
  Modifications to backbone: Insertion of attB-SNAP tag
  Vector type: ORBIT integrating plasmid
  Selectable markers: Hygromycin
Growth in bacteria
  Bacterial resistance: Chloramphenicol, 25 μg/mL
  Growth temperature: 37°C
  Growth strain: DH5alpha
  Growth instructions: Grow in LB containing 20 ug/ml chloramphenicol.
  Copy number: Low Copy
Gene/Insert
  Gene/Insert name: attB-SNAP tag
  Species: Synthetic
  Insert size (bp): 586
Terms and licenses: Academic/Nonprofit Terms; Industry Terms: Not Available to Industry
Depositor comments: ORBIT plasmid for creating SNAP fusions to target genes. Strain should be grown in 20 ug/ml chloramphenicol for isolation of plasmid. Yields with Qiagen miniprep kits are typically in the range from 60-90 ug/ml from 5 ml culture.
How to cite: pKM489-Snap was a gift from Kenan Murphy (Addgene plasmid # 108437 ; http://n2t.net/addgene:108437 ; RRID:Addgene_108437)
