[The description below was written by a language model from this plasmid's Addgene catalogue record and pLannotate feature annotations shown in this document.]
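Description:
pKM489-Snap is a small (about 3.6 kb) ORBIT integrating plasmid built on the pKM464 backbone and intended for C-terminal tagging of chromosomal genes in mycobacteria with a SNAP tag. It is propagated in E. coli through a ColE1/pMB1-type origin. The annotation tool labels this as a high-copy origin, although the depositor lists the plasmid as low copy. Selection in E. coli is with chloramphenicol, conferred by a cat promoter–driven chloramphenicol acetyltransgerase gene. A hygromycin phosphotransferase gene from Streptomyces hygroscopicus, followed by an rrnB T1 terminator, provides the marker recorded for selecting integrants. No mycobacterial origin of replication is annotated, which fits a payload plasmid that must integrate to be maintained. A short β-lactamase fragment is also detected and appears to be a remnant of earlier cloning rather than a functional marker.

The insert is a synthetic attB-SNAP cassette of roughly 590 bp. The feature table annotates the SNAP-tag coding sequence, a bacterially optimized variant of human O6-alkylguanine-DNA alkyltransferase that bonds covalently to benzylguanine-derivatised substrates such as fluorescent dyes. It does not separately annotate the attB site, which by the record's description lies next to the tag. No promoter is annotated upstream of the SNAP sequence, consistent with a design in which the tag is expressed only once fused in frame to a target gene. In the ORBIT approach, an oligonucleotide carrying a phage attachment site is recombined into the chromosome at the chosen position, and site-specific recombination with the plasmid's attB then inserts the whole plasmid there. This places the SNAP tag at the 3′ end of the target open reading frame, and hygromycin resistance marks the modified strains.
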