Features (pLannotate 1.2.2; 7 found; start..end, strand, type, name):
     87..632     +  CDS            SNAP-tag®: human O6-alkylguanine-DNA-alkyltransferase variant that forms covalent bonds with benzylguanine derivatives optimized for bacterial expression
    858..1446    -  rep_origin     ori: high-copy-number ColE1/pMB1/pBR322/pUC origin of replication
   1544..1644    +  promoter       cat promoter: promoter of the E. coli cat gene encoding chloramphenicol acetyltransferase
   1645..2290    +  CDS            CmR (fragment): chloramphenicol acetyltransferase; cat; confers resistance to chloramphenicol
   2360..2440    -  CDS            bla(M) (fragment): β-lactamase lacking the signal sequence; bla(M); allows cytosolic expression of β-lactamase
   2552..3544    +  CDS            hyg: KHYB_STRHY - Experimental evidence at protein level: Swiss-Prot protein existence level 1. The aminoglycoside phosphotransferases achieve inactivation of their antibiotic substrates by phosphorylation. From Streptomyces hygroscopicus.
   3583..3629    -  terminator     rrnB T1 terminator: transcription terminator T1 from the E. coli rrnB gene
>Addgene plasmid #108437 | pKM489-Snap | addgene full sequence | sequence record 210545 | Addgene NGS Result
GGCAGTCGATCGTACGCTAGTTAACTACGTCGACATCGATAAGCTTGGCTTGTCGACGACGGCGGTCTCC
GTCGTCAGGATCATCGATGGACAAAGATTGCGAAATGAAACGTACCACCCTGGATAGCCCGCTGGGCAAA
CTGGAACTGAGCGGCTGCGAACAGGGCCTGCATGAAATTAAACTGCTGGGTAAAGGCACCAGCGCGGCCG
ATGCGGTTGAAGTTCCGGCCCCGGCCGCCGTGCTGGGTGGTCCGGAACCGCTGATGCAGGCGACCGCGTG
GCTGAACGCGTATTTTCATCAGCCGGAAGCGATTGAAGAATTTCCGGTTCCGGCGCTGCATCATCCGGTG
TTTCAGCAGGAGAGCTTTACCCGTCAGGTGCTGTGGAAACTGCTGAAAGTGGTTAAATTTGGCGAAGTGA
TTAGCTATCAGCAGCTGGCGGCCCTGGCGGGTAATCCGGCGGCCACCGCCGCCGTTAAAACCGCGCTGAG
CGGTAACCCGGTGCCGATTCTGATTCCGTGCCATCGTGTGGTTAGCTCTAGCGGTGCGGTTGGCGGTTAT
GAAGGTGGTCTGGCGGTGAAAGAGTGGCTGCTGGCCCATGAAGGTCATCGTCTGGGTAAACCGGGTCTGG
GATAGTGACTCGAGTCTAGAGCATGCACTAGTGCGGCCGCTAGCGGTACCAGATCTGGGCCCTTAAGTCG
CGTTGCGCTCGGTCGTTCGGCTGCGGCGAGCGGTATCAGCTCACTCAAAGGCGGTAATACGGTTATCCAC
AGAATCAGGGGATAACGCAGGAAAGAACATGTGAGCAAAAGGCCAGCAAAAGGCCAGGAACCGTAAAAAG
GCCGCGTTGCTGGCGTTTTTCCATAGGCTCCGCCCCCCTGACGAGCATCACAAAAATCGACGCTCAAGTC
AGAGGTGGCGAAACCCGACAGGACTATAAAGATACCAGGCGTTTCCCCCTGGAAGCTCCCTCGTGCGCTC
TCCTGTTCCGACCCTGCCGCTTACCGGATACCTGTCCGCCTTTCTCCCCTCGGGAAGCGTGGCGCTTTCT
CATAGCTCACGCTGTAGGTATCTCAGTTCGGTGTAGGTCGTTCGCTCCAAGCTGGGCTGTGTGCACGAAC
CCCCCGTTCAGCCCGACCGCTGCGCCTTATCCGGTAACTATCGTCTTGAGTCCAACCCGGTAAGACACGA
CTTATCGCCACTGGCAGCAGCCACTGGTAACAGGATTAGCAGAGCGAGGTATGTAGGCGGTGCTACAGAG
TTCTTGAAGTGGTGGCCTAACTACGGCTACACTAGAAGGACAGTATTTGGTATCTGCGCTCTGCTGAAGC
CAGTTACCTTCGGAAAAAGAGTTGGTAGCTCTTGATCCGGCAAACAAACCACCGCTGGTAGCGGTGGTTT
TTTTGTTTGCAAGCAGCAGATTACGCGCAGAAAAAAAGGATCTCAAGAAGATCCTTTGATCTTTTCTACG
GGGTCTGACGCTCATGGAACTAGAGCATGAGATTATCAAAAAGGATCTTCACCTAGATCCTTTTAAATTA
AAAATCGGCACGTAAGAGGTTCCAACTTTCACCATAATGAAATAAGATCACTACCGGGCGTATTTTTTGA
GTTATCGAGATTTTCAGGAGCTAAGGAAGCTAAAATGGAGAAAAAAATCACTGGATATACCACCGTTGAT
ATATCCCAATGGCATCGTAAAGAACATTTTGAGGCATTTCAGTCAGTTGCTCAATGTACCTATAACCAGA
CCGTTCAGCTGGATATTACGGCCTTTTTAAAGACCGTAAAGAAAAATAAGCACAAGTTTTATCCGGCCTT
TATTCACATTCTTGCCCGCCTGATGAATGCTCATCCGGAATTCCGTATGGCAATGAAAGACGGTGAGCTG
GTGATATGGGATAGTGTTCACCCTTGTTACACCGTTTTCCATGAGCAAACTGAAACGTTTTCATCGCTCT
GGAGTGAATACCACGACGATTTCCGGCAGTTTCTACACATATATTCGCAAGATGTGGCGTGTTACGGTGA
AAACCTGGCCTATTTCCCTAAAGGGTTTATTGAGAATATGTTTTTCGTCTCAGCCAATCCCTGGGTGAGT
TTCACCAGTTTTGATTTAAACGTGGCCAATATGGACAACTTCTTCGCCCCCGTTTTCACCATGGGCAAAT
ATTATACGCAAGGCGACAAGGTGCTGATGCCGCTGGCGATTCAGGTTCATCATGCCGTTTGTGATGGCTT
CCATGTCGGCAGAATGCTTAATGAATTACAACAGTACTGCGATGAGTGGCTGGCGGAAACGGCAATGCTG
AAGTTTTAAATCAATCTAAAGTATATATGAGTAAACTTGGTCTGACAGTTACCAATGCTTAATCAGTGAG
GCACCTATCTCAGCGATCTGTCTATTTCGTTCATCCATAGTTGCCTGACTCCCCGACGTGGCCGACCAGC
CCGTCATCGTCAACGCCTGATCCGCGGTGCGGACAGGCCGTGTCGCGACCGGCCGTGCGGAATTAAGCCG
GCCCGTACCCTGTGAATAGAGGTCCGCTGTGACACAAGAATCCCTGTTACTTCTCGACCGTATTGATTCG
GATGATTCCTACGCGAGCCTGCGGAACGACCAGGAATTCTGGGAGCCGCTGGCCCGCCGAGCCCTGGAGG
AGCTCGGGCTGCCGGTGCCGCCGGTGCTGCGGGTGCCCGGCGAGAGCACCAACCCCGTACTGGTCGGCGA
GCCCGGCCCGGTGATCAAGCTGTTCGGCGAGCACTGGTGCGGTCCGGAGAGCCTCGCGTCGGAGTCGGAG
GCGTACGCGGTCCTGGCGGACGCCCCGGTGCCGGTGCCCCGCCTCCTCGGCCGCGGCGAGCTGCGGCCCG
GCACCGGAGCCTGGCCGTGGCCCTACCTGGTGATGAGCCGGATGACCGGCACCACCTGGCGGTCCGCGAT
GGACGGCACGACCGACCGGAACGCGCTGCTCGCCCTGGCCCGCGAACTCGGCCGGGTGCTCGGCCGGCTG
CACAGGGTGCCGCTGACCGGGAACACCGTGCTCACCCCCCATTCCGAGGTCTTCCCGGAACTGCTGCGGG
AACGCCGCGCGGCGACCGTCGAGGACCACCGCGGGTGGGGCTACCTCTCGCCCCGGCTGCTGGACCGCCT
GGAGGACTGGCTGCCGGACGTGGACACGCTGCTGGCCGGCCGCGAACCCCGGTTCGTCCACGGCGACCTG
CACGGGACCAACATCTTCGTGGACCTGGCCGCGACCGAGGTCACCGGGATCGTCGACTTCACCGACGTCT
ATGCGGGAGACTCCCGCTACAGCCTGGTGCAACTGCATCTCAACGCCTTCCGGGGCGACCGCGAGATCCT
GGCCGCGCTGCTCGACGGGGCGCAGTGGAAGCGGACCGAGGACTTCGCCCGCGAACTGCTCGCCTTCACC
TTCCTGCACGACTTCGAGGTGTTCGAGGAGACCCCGCTGGATCTCTCCGGCTTCACCGATCCGGAGGAAC
TGGCGCAGTTCCTCTGGGGGCCGCCGGACACCGCCCCCGGCGCCTGACGCCCCCTCTAGCTGATCACCGC
GGCCATGATGGCATAAAACGAAAGGCCCAGTCTTTCGACTGAGCCTTTCGTTTTATTTGATGCCT
